Addgene plasmid #211186: pBiT3.1-C_CIAO1:1-339
Purpose: Mammalian expression of full-length human CIAO1. C-terminal HiBiT tag.
Depositing lab: Cheryl Arrowsmith. Publication: A Target Class Ligandability Evaluation of WD40 Repeat-Containing Proteins. Ackloo S, Li F, Szewczyk M, Seitova A, Loppnau P, Zeng H, Xu J, Ahmad S, Arnautova YA, Baghaie AJ, Beldar S, Bolotokova A, Centrella PA, Chau I, Clark MA, Cuozzo JW, Dehghani-Tafti S, Disch JS, Dong A, Dumas A, Feng JA, Ghiabi P, Gibson E, Gilmer J, Goldman B, Green SR, Guie MA, Guilinger JP, Harms N, Herasymenko O, Houliston S, Hutchinson A, Kearnes S, Keefe AD, Kimani SW, Kramer T, Kutera M, Kwak HA, Lento C, Li Y, Liu J, Loup J, Machado RAC, Mulhern CJ, Perveen S, Righetto GL, Riley P, Shrestha S, Sigel EA, Silva M, Sintchak MD, Slakman BL, Taylor RD, Thompson J, Torng W, Underkoffler C, von Rechenberg M, Walsh RT, Watson I, Wilson DJ, Wolf E, Yadav M, Yazdi AK, Zhang J, Zhang Y, Santhakumar V, Edwards AM, Barsyte-Lovejoy D, Schapira M, Brown PJ, Halabelian L, Arrowsmith CH. J Med Chem. 2025 Jan 23;68(2):1092-1112. doi: 10.1021/acs.jmedchem.4c02010. Epub 2024 Nov 4. PubMed 39495097.
Backbone
  Vector backbone: pBiT3.1-C
  Backbone manufacturer: Promega
  Vector type: Mammalian Expression
  Selectable markers: Neomycin (select with G418)
Growth in bacteria
  Bacterial resistance: Kanamycin, 50 μg/mL
  Growth temperature: 37°C
  Growth strain: DH5alpha
  Copy number: High Copy
Gene/Insert
  Gene/Insert name: CIAO1:M1-L339 (alt name: WDR39)
  Species: H. sapiens (human)
  Insert size (bp): 1017
  Mutation: wild type
  Entrez Gene: CIAO1 (a.k.a. CIA1, WDR39)
  Promoter: CMV
  Tag / fusion protein: GSSGGSSGVSGWRLFKKIS (C terminal on insert)
  Cloning method: Ligation Independent Cloning
  Sequencing primers: 5′ T7; 3′ TTGCTCAGCGGTGGCAGCAG
Resource information
  A portion of this plasmid was derived from a plasmid made by: Mammalian Gene Collection (BC001395)
Terms and licenses: Academic/Nonprofit Terms; Industry Terms: Not Available to Industry
Depositor comments: 5' Cloning Site: EcoR1 (not destroyed), 3' Cloning Site: Xho1 (not destroyed).
How to cite: pBiT3.1-C_CIAO1:1-339 was a gift from Cheryl Arrowsmith (Addgene plasmid # 211186 ; http://n2t.net/addgene:211186 ; RRID:Addgene_211186)
