[The description below was written by a language model from this plasmid's Addgene catalogue record and pLannotate feature annotations shown in this document.]
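Description:
pBiT3.1-C_CIAO1:1-339 is a mammalian expression plasmid built on the Promega pBiT3.1-C backbone and carrying wild-type, full-length human CIAO1 (also called CIA1 or WDR39; residues M1 to L339, a 1017 bp insert derived from a Mammalian Gene Collection clone). The 5,345 nt plasmid replicates in E. coli at high copy from a ColE1/pUC-type origin. It is selected with kanamycin through a neo (nptII) gene driven by the bacterial EM7 promoter.

Expression in mammalian cells is driven by the CMV immediate-early enhancer and promoter. These are followed by a chimeric β-globin/immunoglobulin intron, which generally improves transcript processing, and by a T7 promoter that also serves as a sequencing primer site. The CIAO1 open reading frame was inserted by ligation-independent cloning between retained EcoRI and XhoI sites. It is fused at its C terminus, through a flexible glycine-serine linker, to the short HiBiT peptide, and the transcript is terminated by an SV40 poly(A) signal. HiBiT complements the LgBiT fragment to reconstitute NanoLuc luciferase activity, giving a luminescent readout of the tagged protein. The small "SET1" fragment called downstream of the insert is probably an annotation artefact.

The catalogue lists neomycin/G418 as the mammalian selectable marker. The feature table, however, shows neo only under the bacterial EM7 promoter, and it shows a separate SV40 promoter–blasticidin S deaminase–synthetic poly(A) cassette that would support blasticidin selection. This discrepancy is worth checking before attempting stable selection. A single loxP site lies upstream of EM7-neo. The plasmid was deposited in connection with a study of the ligandability of WD40 repeat proteins. This points to use in cellular assays of CIAO1 abundance or ligand engagement, although the record does not name a specific assay.
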