Features (pLannotate 1.2.2; 17 found; start..end, strand, type, name):
     24..105     -  polyA_signal   SV40 poly(A) signal: SV40 polyadenylation signal
    128..211     -  CDS            large T antigen (fragment): large T antigen from SV40 (simian virus 40)
    276..641     +  enhancer       CMV enhancer: human cytomegalovirus immediate early enhancer
    643..842     +  promoter       CMV promoter: human cytomegalovirus (CMV) immediate early promoter
    981..1113    +  intron         chimeric intron: chimera between introns from human β-globin and immunoglobulin heavy chain genes
   1157..1175    +  promoter       T7 promoter: promoter for bacteriophage T7 RNA polymerase
   1243..2259    +  CDS            CIAO1: CIAO1_HUMAN - Also known as CIA1 From Homo sapiens (Human).
   2355..2382    +  CDS            SET1 (fragment): solubility-enhancement tag derived from T7 phage gene 10B
   2408..2529    -  polyA_signal   SV40 poly(A) signal: SV40 polyadenylation signal
   2552..2620    -  CDS            large T antigen (fragment): large T antigen from SV40 (simian virus 40)
   2644..2677    +  protein_bind   loxP: Cre-mediated recombination occurs in the 8-bp core sequence (GCATACAT). Cre recombinase
   2687..2734    +  promoter       EM7 promoter: synthetic bacterial promoter&nbsp
   2766..3557    +  CDS            neo: KKA2_KLEPN - Also known as kan, nptII. Experimental evidence at protein level: Swiss-Prot protein existence level 1. Resistance to kanamycin, neomycin, paromomycin, ribostamycin, butirosin and gentamicin B. From Klebsiella pneumoniae.
   3718..4306    -  rep_origin     ori: high-copy-number ColE1/pMB1/pBR322/pUC origin of replication
   4432..4480    -  polyA_signal   poly(A) signal: synthetic polyadenylation signal
   4504..4902    -  CDS            BSD: blasticidin S deaminase; Aspergillus terreus BSD; confers resistance to blasticidin
   4933..5290    -  promoter       SV40 promoter: SV40 enhancer and early promoter
>Addgene plasmid #211186 | pBiT3.1-C_CIAO1:1-339 | addgene full sequence | sequence record 425885 | Addgene NGS Result
AAGACGCGTTAATTAAGACGTCGGCAGTGAAAAAAATGCTTTATTTGTGAAATTTGTGATGCTATTGCTT
TATTTGTAACCATTATAAGCTGCAATAAACAAGTTAACAACAACAATTGCATTCATTTTATGTTTCAGGT
TCAGGGGGAGGTGTGGGAGGTTTTTTAAAGCAAGTAAAACCTCTACAAATGTGGTATGGCTGATTATGAT
CCGCGGCCGCAATACGTCGACGTTATCAGCTGACTTCGTACGAGAGCCTAGGATTATGGCGCGCCACTAG
TTATTAATAGTAATCAATTACGGGGTCATTAGTTCATAGCCCATATATGGAGTTCCGCGTTACATAACTT
ACGGTAAATGGCCCGCCTGGCTGACCGCCCAACGACCCCCGCCCATTGACGTCAATAATGACGTATGTTC
CCATAGTAACGCCAATAGGGACTTTCCATTGACGTCAATGGGTGGAGTATTTACGGTAAACTGCCCACTT
GGCAGTACATCAAGTGTATCATATGCCAAGTCCGCCCCCTATTGACGTCAATGACGGTAAATGGCCCGCC
TGGCATTATGCCCAGTACATGACCTTACGGGACTTTCCTACTTGGCAGTACATCTACGTATTAGTCATCG
CTATTACCATGGTGATGCGGTTTTGGCAGTACACCAATGGGCGTGGATAGCGGTTTGACTCACGGGGATT
TCCAAGTCTCCACCCCATTGACGTCAATGGGAGTTTGTTTTGGCACCAAAATCAACGGGACTTTCCAAAA
TGTCGTAATAACCCCGCCCCGTTGACGCAAATGGGCGGTAGGCGTGTACGGTGGGAGGTCTATATAAGCA
GAGCTGGTTTAGTGAACCGTCAGATCACTAGAATCTTTATTGCGGTAGTTTATCACAGTTAAATTGCTAA
CGCAGTCAGTGCTTCTGACACAACAGTCTCGAACTTAAGCTGCAGAAGTTGGTCGTGAGGCACTGGGCAG
GTAAGTATCAAGGTTACAAGACAGGTTTAAGGAGACCAATAGAAACTGGGCTTGTCGAGACAGAGAAGAC
TCTTGCGTTTCTGATAGGCACCTATTGGTCTTACTGACATCCACTTTGCCTTTCTCTCCACAGGTGTCCA
CTCCCAGTTCAATTACAGCTCTTAAGGCTAGAGTATTAATACGACTCACTATAGGGGCGATCGCAACAAG
CTTCGGGAAGATCTGGAGCTAGCGGCGGGGGATCCGGTGGGAATTCGACACCATGAAGGACTCGCTGGTG
CTGCTGGGCCGTGTCCCGGCGCACCCGGACTCCCGCTGCTGGTTCCTGGCCTGGAACCCCGCGGGGACCC
TGCTGGCCTCGTGCGGCGGCGACCGGAGAATCCGCATCTGGGGCACGGAGGGTGACAGCTGGATCTGCAA
GTCTGTCCTTTCTGAAGGCCACCAGCGCACCGTGCGGAAGGTAGCCTGGTCCCCCTGCGGTAATTACCTG
GCCTCTGCCAGCTTTGATGCTACCACTTGCATTTGGAAGAAGAACCAGGATGACTTTGAGTGTGTAACCA
CTCTCGAGGGCCATGAAAATGAGGTCAAGTCAGTGGCTTGGGCCCCATCTGGCAACCTCCTGGCCACTTG
CAGCCGAGATAAGAGCGTTTGGGTCTGGGAAGTTGATGAAGAGGATGAGTATGAATGTGTCAGTGTTCTC
AACTCCCACACACAGGATGTCAAGCATGTGGTTTGGCACCCAAGTCAGGAGCTCTTAGCTTCTGCCAGCT
ATGATGACACAGTGAAGCTGTACCGGGAGGAAGAGGATGACTGGGTATGCTGTGCCACCCTTGAGGGCCA
TGAATCCACTGTGTGGAGCTTGGCCTTTGACCCGAGTGGCCAGCGCCTGGCGTCTTGTAGTGATGACCGT
ACTGTGCGTATCTGGCGTCAGTATCTACCAGGCAATGAACAAGGGGTGGCATGCAGCGGCTCTGACCCCA
GTTGGAAATGTATCTGTACTTTGTCCGGCTTCCACTCAAGGACCATTTATGACATTGCTTGGTGTCAGCT
GACAGGGGCTCTGGCCACAGCTTGTGGGGATGACGCGATCCGCGTGTTTCAGGAGGATCCCAACTCGGAT
CCACAGCAGCCCACCTTCTCCCTGACAGCCCACTTGCATCAGGCCCATTCCCAGGATGTCAACTGTGTGG
CCTGGAACCCCAAGGAGCCAGGGCTACTGGCCTCCTGCAGTGATGATGGGGAGGTGGCCTTCTGGAAGTA
TCAGCGGCCTGAAGGCCTCGGCTCGAGCGGTGGGAGCTCCGGTGTGAGCGGCTGGCGGCTGTTCAAGAAG
ATTAGCTAAGTTTAAACGGCCGCGACTCTAGACTGCAGGCATGCAAGCTGATTTGGCTGCTGCCACCGCT
GAGCAAGGCCGCTTCGAGCAGACATGATAAGATACATTGATGAGTTTGGACAAACCACAACTAGAATGCA
GTGAAAAAAATGCTTTATTTGTGAAATTTGTGATGCTATTGCTTTATTTGTAACCATTATAAGCTGCAAT
AAACAAGTTAACAACAACAATTGCATTCATTTTATGTTTCAGGTTCAGGGGGAGATGTGGGAGGTTTTTT
TAAGCAAGTAAAACCTCTACAAATGTGGTAAAATCTTAATTAAGACTTCTAATATAACTTCGTATAGCAT
ACATTATACGAAGTTATGGTTCCACTGTTGACAATTAATCATCGGCATAGTATATCGGCATAGTATAATA
CGACAAGGTGAGGAACTAAACCCAGGAGGCAGATCATGATTGAACAAGATGGATTGCACGCAGGTTCTCC
GGCCGCTTGGGTGGAGAGGCTATTCGGCTATGACTGGGCACAACAGACAATCGGCTGCTCTGATGCCGCC
GTGTTCCGGCTGTCAGCGCAGGGGCGCCCGGTTCTTTTTGTCAAGACCGACCTGTCCGGTGCCCTGAATG
AACTGCAGGACGAGGCAGCGCGGCTATCGTGGCTGGCCACGACGGGCGTTCCTTGCGCAGCTGTGCTCGA
CGTTGTCACTGAAGCGGGAAGGGACTGGCTGCTATTGGGCGAAGTGCCGGGGCAGGATCTCCTGTCATCT
CACCTTGCTCCTGCCGAGAAAGTATCCATCATGGCTGATGCAATGCGGCGGCTGCATACGCTTGATCCGG
CTACCTGCCCATTCGACCACCAAGCGAAACATCGCATCGAGCGAGCACGTACTCGGATGGAAGCCGGTCT
TGTCGATCAGGATGATCTGGACGAAGAGCATCAGGGGCTCGCGCCAGCCGAACTGTTCGCCAGGCTCAAG
GCGCGCATGCCCGACGGCGAGGATCTCGTCGTGACCCATGGCGATGCCTGCTTGCCGAATATCATGGTGG
AAAATGGCCGCTTTTCTGGATTCATCGACTGTGGCCGGCTGGGTGTGGCGGACCGCTATCAGGACATAGC
GTTGGCTACCCGTGATATTGCTGAAGAGCTTGGCGGCGAATGGGCTGACCGCTTCCTCGTGCTTTACGGT
ATCGCCGCTCCCGATTCGCAGCGCATCGCCTTCTATCGCCTTCTTGACGAGTTCTTCTGATTCGAAATGA
CCGACCAAGCGACGCCCAACCGGTATCAGCTCACTCAAAGGCGGTAATACGGTTATCCACAGAATCAGGG
GATAACGCAGGAAAGAACATGTGAGCAAAAGGCCAGCAAAAGGCCAGGAACCGTAAAAAGGCCGCGTTGC
TGGCGTTTTTCCATAGGCTCCGCCCCCCTGACGAGCATCACAAAAATCGACGCTCAAGTCAGAGGTGGCG
AAACCCGACAGGACTATAAAGATACCAGGCGTTTCCCCCTGGAAGCTCCCTCGTGCGCTCTCCTGTTCCG
ACCCTGCCGCTTACCGGATACCTGTCCGCCTTTCTCCCTTCGGGAAGCGTGGCGCTTTCTCATAGCTCAC
GCTGTAGGTATCTCAGTTCGGTGTAGGTCGTTCGCTCCAAGCTGGGCTGTGTGCACGAACCCCCCGTTCA
GCCCGACCGCTGCGCCTTATCCGGTAACTATCGTCTTGAGTCCAACCCGGTAAGACACGACTTATCGCCA
CTGGCAGCAGCCACTGGTAACAGGATTAGCAGAGCGAGGTATGTAGGCGGTGCTACAGAGTTCTTGAAGT
GGTGGCCTAACTACGGCTACACTAGAAGGACAGTATTTGGTATCTGCGCTCTGCTGAAGCCAGTTACCTT
CGGAAAAAGAGTTGGTAGCTCTTGATCCGGCAAACAAACCACCGCTGGTAGCGGTGGTTTTTTTGTTTGC
AAGCAGCAGATTACGCGCAGAAAAAAAGGATTTCAAGAAGATCCTTTGATCTTTTCTACGGGGTCTGACG
CTCAGTGGAACGAAAACTCACGTTAAGGGATTTTGGTCATGAGATTATCAAAAAGGATCTTCACCTAGAT
CCTTTTATAGTCCGGAATCGTCACACAAAAAACCAACACACAGATGTAATGAAAATAAAGATATTTTATT
GCGGCCATCGTGATGGCTAGAGTTTAGCCCTCCCACACATAACCAGAGGGCAGCAATTCACGAATCCCAA
CTGCCGTCGGCTGTCCATCACTGTCCTTCACTATGGCTTTGATCCCAGGATGCAGATCGAGAAGCACCTG
TCGGCACCGTCCGCAGGGGCTCAAGATGCCCCTGTTCTCATTTCCGATCGCGACGATACAAGTCAGGTTG
CCAGCTGCCGCAGCAGCAGCAGTGCCCAGCACCACGAGTTCTGCACAAGGTCCCCCAGTAAAATGATATA
CATTGACACCAGTGAAGATGCGGCCGTCGCTAGAGAGAGCTGCGCTGGCGACGCTGTAGTCTTCAGAGAT
GGGGATGCTGTTGATTGTAGCCGTTGCTCTTTCAATGAGGGTGGATTCTTCTTGAGACAAAGGCTTGGCC
ATGGTGGCGCTAGTGTCAGAAGAATCGAGCTTTTTGCAAAAGCCTAGGCCTCCAAAAAAGCCTCCTCACT
ACTTCTGGAATAGCTCAGAGGCCGAGGCGGCCTCGGCCTCTGCATAAATAAAAAAAATTAGTCAGCCATG
GGGCGGAGAATGGGCGGAACTGGGCGGAGTTAGGGGCGGGATGGGCGGAGTTAGGGGCGGGACTATGGTT
GCTGACTAATTGAGATGCATGCTTTGCATACTTCTGCCTGCTGGGGAGCCTGGGGACTTTCCACACCTGG
TTGCTGACTAATTGAGATGCATGCTTTGCATACTTCTGCCTGCTGGGGAGCCTGGGGACTTTCCACACCC
TAACTGACACACATTCCACAGCTGGTTCTTTCCGCCTCAGAAGGTACCTAACCAAGTTCCTCTTTCAGAG
GTTATTTCAGGCCATGGTGCTGCGC
