>Addgene plasmid #211186 | pBiT3.1-C_CIAO1:1-339 | depositor partial sequence | sequence record 411850 | Insert sequence
ATGAAGGACTCGCTGGTGCTGCTGGGCCGTGTCCCGGCGCACCCGGACTCCCGCTGCTGGTTCCTGGCCT
GGAACCCCGCGGGGACCCTGCTGGCCTCGTGCGGCGGCGACCGGAGAATCCGCATCTGGGGCACGGAGGG
TGACAGCTGGATCTGCAAGTCTGTCCTTTCTGAAGGCCACCAGCGCACCGTGCGGAAGGTAGCCTGGTCC
CCCTGCGGTAATTACCTGGCCTCTGCCAGCTTTGATGCTACCACTTGCATTTGGAAGAAGAACCAGGATG
ACTTTGAGTGTGTAACCACTCTCGAGGGCCATGAAAATGAGGTCAAGTCAGTGGCTTGGGCCCCATCTGG
CAACCTCCTGGCCACTTGCAGCCGAGATAAGAGCGTTTGGGTCTGGGAAGTTGATGAAGAGGATGAGTAT
GAATGTGTCAGTGTTCTCAACTCCCACACACAGGATGTCAAGCATGTGGTTTGGCACCCAAGTCAGGAGC
TCTTAGCTTCTGCCAGCTATGATGACACAGTGAAGCTGTACCGGGAGGAAGAGGATGACTGGGTATGCTG
TGCCACCCTTGAGGGCCATGAATCCACTGTGTGGAGCTTGGCCTTTGACCCGAGTGGCCAGCGCCTGGCG
TCTTGTAGTGATGACCGTACTGTGCGTATCTGGCGTCAGTATCTACCAGGCAATGAACAAGGGGTGGCAT
GCAGCGGCTCTGACCCCAGTTGGAAATGTATCTGTACTTTGTCCGGCTTCCACTCAAGGACCATTTATGA
CATTGCTTGGTGTCAGCTGACAGGGGCTCTGGCCACAGCTTGTGGGGATGACGCGATCCGCGTGTTTCAG
GAGGATCCCAACTCGGATCCACAGCAGCCCACCTTCTCCCTGACAGCCCACTTGCATCAGGCCCATTCCC
AGGATGTCAACTGTGTGGCCTGGAACCCCAAGGAGCCAGGGCTACTGGCCTCCTGCAGTGATGATGGGGA
GGTGGCCTTCTGGAAGTATCAGCGGCCTGAAGGCCTC
